Addgene plasmid #154410: pDONR223 SARS-CoV2 TEV-NSP12
Purpose: Gateway-compatible Entry vector
Depositing lab: Fritz Roth. Depositing organization: Sinai Health System. Publication: A Comprehensive, Flexible Collection of SARS-CoV-2 Coding Regions. Kim DK, Knapp JJ, Kuang D, Chawla A, Cassonnet P, Lee H, Sheykhkarimli D, Samavarchi-Tehrani P, Abdouni H, Rayhan A, Li R, Pogoutse O, Coyaud E, van der Werf S, Demeret C, Gingras AC, Taipale M, Raught B, Jacob Y, Roth FP. G3 (Bethesda). 2020 Aug 6. pii: g3.120.401554. doi: 10.1534/g3.120.401554. PubMed 32763951.
Backbone
  Vector backbone: pDONR223
  Backbone manufacturer: Rual et al, Genome Res. 14:2128-2135, 2004.
  Backbone size w/o insert (bp): 5005
  Vector type: Gateway-compatible Entry vector, with insert of NSP12 CDS with a TEV sequence at the N-term.
Growth in bacteria
  Bacterial resistance: Spectinomycin, 50 μg/mL
  Growth temperature: 37°C
  Growth strain: DH5alpha
  Copy number: Unknown
Gene/Insert
  Gene/Insert name: NSP12 (alt name: RNA-Pol)
  Species: SARS-CoV-2 isolate Wuhan-Hu-1
  Insert size (bp): 2781
  Mutation: Many synonymous changes due to codon optimization
  Entrez Gene: ORF1ab (a.k.a. GU280_gp01)
  Cloning method: Gateway Cloning
  Sequencing primers: 5′ M13F; 3′ M13R
Resource information
  A portion of this plasmid was derived from a plasmid made by: PCR amplified
Terms and licenses: Academic/Nonprofit Terms; Industry Terms
How to cite: pDONR223 SARS-CoV2 TEV-NSP12 was a gift from Fritz Roth (Addgene plasmid # 154410 ; http://n2t.net/addgene:154410 ; RRID:Addgene_154410)
