[The description below was written by a language model from this plasmid's Addgene catalogue record and pLannotate feature annotations shown in this document.]
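Description:
pDONR223 SARS-CoV2 TEV-NSP12 is a Gateway-compatible entry clone built on the pDONR223 backbone and carrying the coding sequence for SARS-CoV-2 NSP12, the viral RNA-dependent RNA polymerase, derived from the ORF1ab polyprotein of isolate Wuhan-Hu-1. It is a bacterial cloning plasmid, maintained in E. coli through a high-copy ColE1/pUC-type origin and selected with spectinomycin via the aadA (SmR) aminoglycoside adenylyltransferase gene. That gene sits downstream of fragments of a class 1 integron Pc promoter and a gentamicin resistance gene. The sequenced record is 5,571 nt.

The insert was PCR amplified and introduced by Gateway cloning. It is codon optimized, so it differs from the native viral sequence by many synonymous changes. A tobacco etch virus (TEV) protease recognition site lies directly upstream of the NSP12 reading frame, so N-terminal tags or fusion partners supplied by a destination vector could be cleaved from the expressed protein. The automated annotation labels the insert as a fragment of the replicase polyprotein R1AB and attaches descriptive text about the 2'-O-methyltransferase, but this reflects the generic polyprotein database entry rather than the NSP12 segment actually present. The cassette is flanked by attL recombination sites (annotated as attL3 and attL2), which allow LR Clonase-mediated transfer into attR-containing destination vectors. The rrnB T1 and T2 terminators upstream insulate the insert from read-through transcription. A T7 promoter lies just outside the downstream attL site, and the entry vector provides no dedicated promoter for expressing the insert. The plasmid belongs to a collection of SARS-CoV-2 coding regions and serves as a source clone for moving NSP12 into expression vectors of the user's choice.
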