Features (pLannotate 1.2.2; 13 found; start..end, strand, type, name):
    127..154     -  terminator     rrnB T2 terminator: transcription terminator T2 from the E. coli rrnB gene
    286..329     +  terminator     rrnB T1 terminator: Escherichia coli rrnB; transcription terminator T1 from the E. coli rrnB gene
    376..412     -  CDS            lacZα (fragment): LacZα fragment of β-galactosidase; lacZ fragment
    429..524     +  protein_bind   attL3: mutant version of attL; recombination site for the Gateway® LR reaction LR Clonase™
    527..543     +  CDS            TEV site (fragment): tobacco etch virus (TEV) protease recognition and cleavage site
    545..3304    +  CDS            rep (fragment): R1AB_SARS2 - Experimental evidence at protein level: Swiss-Prot protein existence level 1. [2'-O-methyltransferase]: Methyltransferase that mediates mRNA cap 2'-O-ribose methylation to the 5'-cap structure of viral mRNAs. N7-methyl guanosine cap is a prerequisite for binding of nsp16. Therefore plays an essential role in viral mRNAs cap methylation which is essential to evade immune system. From Severe acute respiratory syndrome coronavirus 2 (2019-nCoV) (SARS-CoV-2).
   3309..3408    -  protein_bind   attL2: mutant version of attL; recombination site for the Gateway® LR reaction LR Clonase™
   3426..3444    -  promoter       T7 promoter: promoter for bacteriophage T7 RNA polymerase
   3634..3657    +  promoter       Pc promoter (fragment): intI1 (promoter lies within the coding sequence); class 1 integron promoter
   3833..3889    +  CDS            GmR (fragment): gentamycin acetyltransferase; aacC1; confers resistance to gentamycin
   3896..4687    +  CDS            SmR: aminoglycoside adenylyltransferase (Murphy, 1985); aadA; confers resistance to spectinomycin and streptomycin
   4780..5368    +  rep_origin     ori: high-copy-number ColE1/pMB1/pBR322/pUC origin of replication
   5551..72      +  CDS            lacI (fragment) (across the origin): lac repressor; lacI; The lac repressor binds to the lac operator to inhibit transcription in E. coli. This inhibition can be relieved by adding lactose or isopropyl-β-D-thiogalactopyranoside (IPTG).
>Addgene plasmid #154410 | pDONR223 SARS-CoV2 TEV-NSP12 | addgene full sequence | sequence record 304732 | Addgene NGS Result
TCTCCCCGCGCGTTGGCCGATTCATTAATGCAGCTGGCACGACAGGTTTCCCGACTGGAAAGCGGGCAGT
GAGCGCAACGCAATTAATACGCGTACCGCTAGCCAGGAAGAGTTTGTAGAAACGCAAAAAGGCCATCCGT
CAGGATGGCCTTCTGCTTAGTTTGATGCCTGGCAGTTTATGGCGGGCGTCCTGCCCGCCACCCTCCGGGC
CGTTGCTTCACAACGTTCAAATCCGCTCCCGGCGGATTTGTCCTACTCAGGAGAGCGTTCACCGACAAAC
AACAGATAAAACGAAAGGCCCAGTCTTCCGACTGAGCCTTTCGTTTTATTTGATGCCTGGCAGTTCCCTA
CTCTCGCGTTAACGCTAGCATGGATGTTTTCCCAGTCACGACGTTGTAAAACGACGGCCAGTCTTAAGCT
CGGGCCCCAAATAATGATTTTATTTTGACTGATAGTGACCTGTTCGTTGCAACAAATTGATGAGCAATGC
TTTTTTATAATGCCAACTTTGTACAAAAAAGTTGGCGAAAACCTGTACTTCCAAGGCATGTCCGCCGCTA
GACTGACTCCTTGTGGTACTGGCACCTCTACTGACGTGGTGTACAGGGCCTTCGACATCTACAACGACAA
GGTGGCCGGATTCGCTAAGTTCCTGAAGACCAACTGCTGCCGCTTCCAGGAGAAGGACGAAGACGACAAC
CTGATCGACTCTTACTTCGTGGTGAAGAGGCACACCTTCAGCAACTACCAGCACGAGGAAACCATCTACA
ACCTGCTGAAGGACTGCCCCGCCGTGGCTAAGCACGACTTCTTCAAGTTCCGCATCGACGGTGACATGGT
GCCTCACATCAGCCGCCAGAGGCTGACCAAGTACACCATGGCCGACCTGGTGTACGCTCTGAGGCACTTC
GACGAGGGCAACTGCGACACCCTGAAGGAAATCCTGGTGACCTACAACTGCTGCGACGACGACTACTTCA
ACAAGAAGGACTGGTACGACTTCGTGGAGAACCCTGACATCCTGAGAGTGTACGCCAACCTGGGCGAAAG
AGTGCGTCAGGCTCTGCTGAAGACCGTGCAGTTCTGCGACGCCATGCGTAACGCTGGTATCGTGGGCGTG
CTGACCCTGGACAACCAGGACCTGAACGGCAACTGGTACGACTTCGGAGACTTCATCCAGACTACTCCAG
GATCTGGTGTGCCTGTGGTGGACTCCTACTACTCTCTGCTGATGCCAATCCTGACCCTGACCAGGGCCCT
GACCGCTGAGTCTCACGTGGACACCGACCTGACCAAGCCCTACATCAAGTGGGACCTGCTGAAGTACGAC
TTCACCGAGGAACGCCTGAAGCTGTTCGACAGGTACTTCAAGTACTGGGACCAGACCTACCACCCAAACT
GCGTGAACTGCCTGGACGACAGATGCATCCTGCACTGCGCCAACTTCAACGTGCTGTTCTCTACCGTGTT
CCCTCCCACCAGCTTCGGCCCTCTGGTGCGTAAGATCTTCGTGGACGGCGTGCCATTCGTGGTGTCTACC
GGATACCACTTCAGAGAGCTGGGTGTGGTGCACAACCAGGACGTGAACCTGCACAGCTCCCGTCTGAGCT
TCAAGGAACTGCTGGTGTACGCTGCTGACCCTGCTATGCACGCTGCTAGCGGCAACCTGCTGCTGGACAA
GCGCACCACCTGCTTCTCCGTGGCCGCTCTGACCAACAACGTGGCCTTCCAGACCGTGAAGCCTGGAAAC
TTCAACAAGGACTTCTACGACTTCGCTGTGAGCAAGGGATTCTTCAAGGAGGGTTCTAGCGTGGAACTGA
AGCACTTCTTCTTCGCCCAGGACGGCAACGCCGCTATCTCCGACTACGACTACTACCGCTACAACCTGCC
CACCATGTGCGACATCAGGCAGCTGCTGTTCGTGGTGGAGGTGGTGGACAAGTACTTCGACTGCTACGAC
GGCGGATGCATCAACGCTAACCAGGTCATCGTGAACAACCTGGACAAGAGCGCCGGCTTCCCTTTCAACA
AGTGGGGAAAGGCTAGACTGTACTACGACAGCATGTCCTACGAAGACCAGGACGCCCTGTTCGCTTACAC
CAAGCGTAACGTGATCCCAACCATCACCCAGATGAACCTGAAGTACGCCATCTCCGCTAAGAACCGCGCC
AGGACCGTGGCTGGTGTGAGCATCTGCTCCACCATGACCAACAGACAGTTCCACCAGAAGCTGCTGAAGT
CTATCGCCGCTACCCGTGGTGCCACCGTGGTCATCGGCACCAGCAAGTTCTACGGTGGCTGGCACAACAT
GCTGAAGACCGTGTACTCCGACGTGGAGAACCCACACCTGATGGGCTGGGACTACCCCAAGTGCGACAGA
GCTATGCCTAACATGCTGCGTATCATGGCCTCTCTGGTGCTGGCTAGAAAGCACACCACCTGCTGCTCTC
TGAGCCACCGCTTCTACAGGCTGGCCAACGAGTGCGCTCAGGTGCTGTCCGAAATGGTCATGTGCGGAGG
TTCTCTGTACGTGAAGCCCGGCGGAACCTCCTCTGGAGACGCTACCACCGCCTACGCTAACTCCGTGTTC
AACATCTGCCAGGCCGTGACCGCTAACGTGAACGCCCTGCTGTCTACCGACGGTAACAAGATCGCTGACA
AGTACGTGAGAAACCTGCAGCACCGTCTGTACGAGTGCCTGTACAGAAACCGTGACGTGGACACCGACTT
CGTGAACGAATTCTACGCCTACCTGCGCAAGCACTTCTCCATGATGATCCTGTCTGACGACGCTGTGGTG
TGCTTCAACTCTACCTACGCCAGCCAGGGCCTGGTGGCTAGCATCAAGAACTTCAAGTCCGTGCTGTACT
ACCAGAACAACGTGTTCATGAGCGAGGCCAAGTGCTGGACCGAAACCGACCTGACCAAGGGACCTCACGA
GTTCTGCTCCCAGCACACCATGCTGGTGAAGCAGGGTGACGACTACGTGTACCTGCCATACCCTGACCCT
TCTAGAATCCTGGGAGCTGGATGCTTCGTGGACGACATCGTGAAGACCGACGGCACCCTGATGATCGAAA
GGTTCGTGAGCCTGGCCATCGACGCTTACCCTCTGACCAAGCACCCAAACCAGGAGTACGCTGACGTGTT
CCACCTGTACCTGCAGTACATCCGCAAGCTGCACGACGAACTGACCGGACACATGCTGGACATGTACAGC
GTGATGCTGACCAACGACAACACCTCCAGGTACTGGGAGCCAGAATTCTACGAGGCCATGTACACCCCTC
ACACCGTGCTGCAGTAATACCCAACTTTCTTGTACAAAGTTGGCATTATAAGAAAGCATTGCTTATCAAT
TTGTTGCAACGAACAGGTCACTATCAGTCAAAATAAAATCATTATTTGCCATCCAGCTGATATCCCCTAT
AGTGAGTCGTATTACATGGTCATAGCTGTTTCCTGGCAGCTCTGGCCCGTGTCTCAAAATCTCTGATGTT
ACATTGCACAAGATAAAAATATATCATCATGCCTCCTCTAGACCAGCCAGGACAGAAATGCCTCGACTTC
GCTGCTACCCAAGGTTGCCGGGTGACGCACACCGTGGAAACGGATGAAGGCACGAACCCAGTGGACATAA
GCCTGTTCGGTTCGTAAGCTGTAATGCAAGTAGCGTATGCGCTCACGCAACTGGTCCAGAACCTTGACCG
AACGCAGCGGTGGTAACGGCGCAGTGGCGGTTTTCATGGCTTGTTATGACTGTTTTTTTGGGGTACAGTC
TATGCCTCGGGCATCCAAGCAGCAAGCGCGTTACGCCGTGGGTCGATGTTTGATGTTATGGAGCAGCAAC
GATGTTACGCAGCAGGGCAGTCGCCCTAAAACAAAGTTAAACATTATGAGGGAAGCGGTGATCGCCGAAG
TATCGACTCAACTATCAGAGGTAGTTGGCGTCATCGAGCGCCATCTCGAACCGACGTTGCTGGCCGTACA
TTTGTACGGCTCCGCAGTGGATGGCGGCCTGAAGCCACACAGTGATATTGATTTGCTGGTTACGGTGACC
GTAAGGCTTGATGAAACAACGCGGCGAGCTTTGATCAACGACCTTTTGGAAACTTCGGCTTCCCCTGGAG
AGAGCGAGATTCTCCGCGCTGTAGAAGTCACCATTGTTGTGCACGACGACATCATTCCGTGGCGTTATCC
AGCTAAGCGCGAACTGCAATTTGGAGAATGGCAGCGCAATGACATTCTTGCAGGTATCTTCGAGCCAGCC
ACGATCGACATTGATCTGGCTATCTTGCTGACAAAAGCAAGAGAACATAGCGTTGCCTTGGTAGGTCCAG
CGGCGGAGGAACTCTTTGATCCGGTTCCTGAACAGGATCTATTTGAGGCGCTAAATGAAACCTTAACGCT
ATGGAACTCGCCGCCCGACTGGGCTGGCGATGAGCGAAATGTAGTGCTTACGTTGTCCCGCATTTGGTAC
AGCGCAGTAACCGGCAAAATCGCGCCGAAGGATGTCGCTGCCGACTGGGCAATGGAGCGCCTGCCGGCCC
AGTATCAGCCCGTCATACTTGAAGCTAGACAGGCTTATCTTGGACAAGAAGAAGATCGCTTGGCCTCGCG
CGCAGATCAGTTGGAAGAATTTGTCCACTACGTGAAAGGCGAGATCACCAAGGTAGTCGGCAAATAACCC
TCGAGCCACCCATGACCAAAATCCCTTAACGTGAGTTACGCGTCGTTCCACTGAGCGTCAGACCCCGTAG
AAAAGATCAAAGGATCTTCTTGAGATCCTTTTTTTCTGCGCGTAATCTGCTGCTTGCAAACAAAAAAACC
ACCGCTACCAGCGGTGGTTTGTTTGCCGGATCAAGAGCTACCAACTCTTTTTCCGAAGGTAACTGGCTTC
AGCAGAGCGCAGATACCAAATACTGTTCTTCTAGTGTAGCCGTAGTTAGGCCACCACTTCAAGAACTCTG
TAGCACCGCCTACATACCTCGCTCTGCTAATCCTGTTACCAGTGGCTGCTGCCAGTGGCGATAAGTCGTG
TCTTACCGGGTTGGACTCAAGACGATAGTTACCGGATAAGGCGCAGCGGTCGGGCTGAACGGGGGGTTCG
TGCACACAGCCCAGCTTGGAGCGAACGACCTACACCGAACTGAGATACCTACAGCGTGAGCTATGAGAAA
GCGCCACGCTTCCCGAAGGGAGAAAGGCGGACAGGTATCCGGTAAGCGGCAGGGTCGGAACAGGAGAGCG
CACGAGGGAGCTTCCAGGGGGAAACGCCTGGTATCTTTATAGTCCTGTCGGGTTTCGCCACCTCTGACTT
GAGCGTCGATTTTTGTGATGCTCGTCAGGGGGGCGGAGCCTATGGAAAAACGCCAGCAACGCGGCCTTTT
TACGGTTCCTGGCCTTTTGCTGGCCTTTTGCTCACATGTTCTTTCCTGCGTTATCCCCTGATTCTGTGGA
TAACCGTATTACCGCCTTTGAGTGAGCTGATACCGCTCGCCGCAGCCGAACGACCGAGCGCAGCGAGTCA
GTGAGCGAGGAAGCGGAAGAGCGCCCAATACGCAAACCGCC
