>Addgene plasmid #154410 | pDONR223 SARS-CoV2 TEV-NSP12 | depositor partial sequence | sequence record 298879 | Inserted CDS with stop codon
GAAAACCTGTACTTCCAAGGCATGTCCGCCGCTAGACTGACTCCTTGTGGTACTGGCACCTCTACTGACG
TGGTGTACAGGGCCTTCGACATCTACAACGACAAGGTGGCCGGATTCGCTAAGTTCCTGAAGACCAACTG
CTGCCGCTTCCAGGAGAAGGACGAAGACGACAACCTGATCGACTCTTACTTCGTGGTGAAGAGGCACACC
TTCAGCAACTACCAGCACGAGGAAACCATCTACAACCTGCTGAAGGACTGCCCCGCCGTGGCTAAGCACG
ACTTCTTCAAGTTCCGCATCGACGGTGACATGGTGCCTCACATCAGCCGCCAGAGGCTGACCAAGTACAC
CATGGCCGACCTGGTGTACGCTCTGAGGCACTTCGACGAGGGCAACTGCGACACCCTGAAGGAAATCCTG
GTGACCTACAACTGCTGCGACGACGACTACTTCAACAAGAAGGACTGGTACGACTTCGTGGAGAACCCTG
ACATCCTGAGAGTGTACGCCAACCTGGGCGAAAGAGTGCGTCAGGCTCTGCTGAAGACCGTGCAGTTCTG
CGACGCCATGCGTAACGCTGGTATCGTGGGCGTGCTGACCCTGGACAACCAGGACCTGAACGGCAACTGG
TACGACTTCGGAGACTTCATCCAGACTACTCCAGGATCTGGTGTGCCTGTGGTGGACTCCTACTACTCTC
TGCTGATGCCAATCCTGACCCTGACCAGGGCCCTGACCGCTGAGTCTCACGTGGACACCGACCTGACCAA
GCCCTACATCAAGTGGGACCTGCTGAAGTACGACTTCACCGAGGAACGCCTGAAGCTGTTCGACAGGTAC
TTCAAGTACTGGGACCAGACCTACCACCCAAACTGCGTGAACTGCCTGGACGACAGATGCATCCTGCACT
GCGCCAACTTCAACGTGCTGTTCTCTACCGTGTTCCCTCCCACCAGCTTCGGCCCTCTGGTGCGTAAGAT
CTTCGTGGACGGCGTGCCATTCGTGGTGTCTACCGGATACCACTTCAGAGAGCTGGGTGTGGTGCACAAC
CAGGACGTGAACCTGCACAGCTCCCGTCTGAGCTTCAAGGAACTGCTGGTGTACGCTGCTGACCCTGCTA
TGCACGCTGCTAGCGGCAACCTGCTGCTGGACAAGCGCACCACCTGCTTCTCCGTGGCCGCTCTGACCAA
CAACGTGGCCTTCCAGACCGTGAAGCCTGGAAACTTCAACAAGGACTTCTACGACTTCGCTGTGAGCAAG
GGATTCTTCAAGGAGGGTTCTAGCGTGGAACTGAAGCACTTCTTCTTCGCCCAGGACGGCAACGCCGCTA
TCTCCGACTACGACTACTACCGCTACAACCTGCCCACCATGTGCGACATCAGGCAGCTGCTGTTCGTGGT
GGAGGTGGTGGACAAGTACTTCGACTGCTACGACGGCGGATGCATCAACGCTAACCAGGTCATCGTGAAC
AACCTGGACAAGAGCGCCGGCTTCCCTTTCAACAAGTGGGGAAAGGCTAGACTGTACTACGACAGCATGT
CCTACGAAGACCAGGACGCCCTGTTCGCTTACACCAAGCGTAACGTGATCCCAACCATCACCCAGATGAA
CCTGAAGTACGCCATCTCCGCTAAGAACCGCGCCAGGACCGTGGCTGGTGTGAGCATCTGCTCCACCATG
ACCAACAGACAGTTCCACCAGAAGCTGCTGAAGTCTATCGCCGCTACCCGTGGTGCCACCGTGGTCATCG
GCACCAGCAAGTTCTACGGTGGCTGGCACAACATGCTGAAGACCGTGTACTCCGACGTGGAGAACCCACA
CCTGATGGGCTGGGACTACCCCAAGTGCGACAGAGCTATGCCTAACATGCTGCGTATCATGGCCTCTCTG
GTGCTGGCTAGAAAGCACACCACCTGCTGCTCTCTGAGCCACCGCTTCTACAGGCTGGCCAACGAGTGCG
CTCAGGTGCTGTCCGAAATGGTCATGTGCGGAGGTTCTCTGTACGTGAAGCCCGGCGGAACCTCCTCTGG
AGACGCTACCACCGCCTACGCTAACTCCGTGTTCAACATCTGCCAGGCCGTGACCGCTAACGTGAACGCC
CTGCTGTCTACCGACGGTAACAAGATCGCTGACAAGTACGTGAGAAACCTGCAGCACCGTCTGTACGAGT
GCCTGTACAGAAACCGTGACGTGGACACCGACTTCGTGAACGAATTCTACGCCTACCTGCGCAAGCACTT
CTCCATGATGATCCTGTCTGACGACGCTGTGGTGTGCTTCAACTCTACCTACGCCAGCCAGGGCCTGGTG
GCTAGCATCAAGAACTTCAAGTCCGTGCTGTACTACCAGAACAACGTGTTCATGAGCGAGGCCAAGTGCT
GGACCGAAACCGACCTGACCAAGGGACCTCACGAGTTCTGCTCCCAGCACACCATGCTGGTGAAGCAGGG
TGACGACTACGTGTACCTGCCATACCCTGACCCTTCTAGAATCCTGGGAGCTGGATGCTTCGTGGACGAC
ATCGTGAAGACCGACGGCACCCTGATGATCGAAAGGTTCGTGAGCCTGGCCATCGACGCTTACCCTCTGA
CCAAGCACCCAAACCAGGAGTACGCTGACGTGTTCCACCTGTACCTGCAGTACATCCGCAAGCTGCACGA
CGAACTGACCGGACACATGCTGGACATGTACAGCGTGATGCTGACCAACGACAACACCTCCAGGTACTGG
GAGCCAGAATTCTACGAGGCCATGTACACCCCTCACACCGTGCTGCAGTAA
